Addgene plasmid #91168: pTaCas9_5
Purpose: Cas9 only expression, Cas9 Type: TaCas9, Plant Selection: PvUbi2:hpt II
Depositing lab: Daniel Voytas. Depositing organization: University of Minnesota. Publication: A multi-purpose toolkit to enable advanced genome engineering in plants. Cermak T, Curtin SJ, Gil-Humanes J, Cegan R, Kono TJY, Konecna E, Belanto JJ, Starker CG, Mathre JW, Greenstein RL, Voytas DF. Plant Cell. 2017 May 18. pii: tpc.00922.2016. doi: 10.1105/tpc.16.00922. PubMed 28522548.
Backbone
  Vector backbone: pCAMBIA
  Vector type: Plant Expression, CRISPR
  Selectable markers: Hygromycin
Growth in bacteria
  Bacterial resistance: Kanamycin, 50 μg/mL
  Growth temperature: 37°C
  Growth strain: DH5alpha
  Copy number: High Copy
Gene/Insert
  Gene/Insert name: TaCas9
  Species: Synthetic
  Cloning method: Restriction Enzyme; 5′ cloning site unknown (unknown if destroyed); 3′ cloning site unknown (unknown if destroyed)
  Sequencing primers: 5′ unknown
Terms and licenses: Academic/Nonprofit Terms; Industry Terms: Not Available to Industry
How to cite: pTaCas9_5 was a gift from Daniel Voytas (Addgene plasmid # 91168 ; http://n2t.net/addgene:91168 ; RRID:Addgene_91168)
