[The description below was written by a language model from this plasmid's Addgene catalogue record and pLannotate feature annotations shown in this document.]
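Description:
pTaCas9_5 is a pCAMBIA-based binary T-DNA vector of about 16.4 kb, built for plant expression of Cas9 alone, with no guide RNA cassette recorded. It belongs to a modular toolkit for plant genome engineering. The backbone outside the T-DNA borders carries a kanamycin resistance gene (aphA-3) for bacterial selection and a ColE1/pMB1-type high-copy origin with the pBR322 bom region for propagation in E. coli. It also has the pVS1 oriV with its RepA replication and StaA stability proteins, which are the elements that allow such vectors to be maintained in Agrobacterium for plant transformation.

Two expression units lie between the nopaline-type left and right border repeats. The payload is TaCas9, a synthetic coding sequence annotated as Streptococcus pyogenes Cas9. The "Ta" prefix suggests a wheat-adapted version, but the record does not spell this out. TaCas9 is driven by the maize polyubiquitin (Ubi) promoter, which is widely used for strong constitutive expression in monocots, and it is terminated by the Arabidopsis HSP18.2 terminator. The plant selection cassette sits next to the left border in the opposite orientation. It consists of hygromycin phosphotransferase (hpt II) followed by a CaMV polyadenylation signal. The catalogue states that the PvUbi2 promoter drives this gene. That promoter is not annotated in the feature table, though an unannotated stretch upstream of the HygR coding sequence could accommodate it. The fragments of lacI, the lac promoter/operator, the pUC multiple cloning site and lacZα that flank the Cas9 cassette are remnants of the original pCAMBIA cloning region.

The construct is suited to generating hygromycin-resistant plants or cells that express Cas9. Guide RNAs would then have to be supplied separately.
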