Features (pLannotate 1.2.2; 21 found; start..end, strand, type, name):
    291..1085    -  CDS            KanR: aminoglycoside phosphotransferase; aphA-3; confers resistance to kanamycin
   1510..1534    +  misc_feature   LB T-DNA repeat: left border repeat from nopaline C58 T-DNA
   1612..1786    -  polyA_signal   CaMV poly(A) signal: cauliflower mosaic virus polyadenylation signal
   1827..2852    -  CDS            HygR: hygromycin B phosphotransferase confers resistance to hygromycin
   4720..4779    +  CDS            lacI (fragment): lac repressor; lacI; The lac repressor binds to the lac operator to inhibit transcription in E. coli. This inhibition can be relieved by adding lactose or isopropyl-β-D-thiogalactopyranoside (IPTG).
   4792..4813    +  protein_bind   CAP binding site: CAP binding activates transcription in the presence of cAMP. E. coli catabolite activator protein
   4828..4858    +  promoter       lac promoter: promoter for the E. coli lac operon
   4862..4884    +  protein_bind   lac operator (fragment): The lac repressor binds to the lac operator to inhibit transcription in E. coli. This inhibition can be relieved by adding lactose or isopropyl-β-D-thiogalactopyranoside (IPTG). lac repressor encoded by lacI
   4915..4940    +  misc_feature   MCS (fragment): pUC18/19 multiple cloning site
   4952..6941    +  promoter       Ubi promoter: maize polyubiquitin gene promoter
   6962..11065   +  CDS            cas9: CAS9_STRP1 - Also known as csn1 From Streptococcus pyogenes serotype M1.
  11124..11372   +  terminator     HSP terminator: efficient transcription terminator from the Arabidopsis thaliana heat shock protein 18.2 gene (Nagaya et al., 2010)
  11393..11547   +  CDS            lacZα (fragment): LacZα fragment of β-galactosidase; lacZ fragment
  11613..11637   +  misc_feature   RB T-DNA repeat: right border repeat from nopaline C58 T-DNA
  11977..12378   +  CDS            Y4CG_SINFN (fragment): Protein inferred from homology: Swiss-Prot protein existence level 3. From Sinorhizobium fredii (strain NBRC 101917 / NGR234).
  12938..13567   +  CDS            pVS1 StaA: stability protein from the Pseudomonas plasmid pVS1 (Heeb et al., 2000)
  13996..15069   +  CDS            pVS1 RepA: replication protein from the Pseudomonas plasmid pVS1 (Heeb et al., 2000)
  15135..15329   +  rep_origin     pVS1 oriV: origin of replication for the Pseudomonas plasmid pVS1 (Heeb et al., 2000)
  15532..15571   +  CDS            rop (fragment): Rop protein, which maintains plasmids at low copy number; rop
  15673..15813   +  misc_feature   bom: basis of mobility region from pBR322
  15999..204     -  rep_origin     ori (across the origin): high-copy-number ColE1/pMB1/pBR322/pUC origin of replication
>Addgene plasmid #91168 | pTaCas9_5 | addgene full sequence | sequence record 182408 | Addgene NGS Result
GTAGGCGGTGCTACAGAGTTCTTGAAGTGGTGGCCTAACTACGGCTACACTAGAAGGACAGTATTTGGTA
TCTGCGCTCTGCTGAAGCCAGTTACCTTCGGAAAAAGAGTTGGTAGCTCTTGATCCGGCAAACAAACCAC
CGCTGGTAGCGGTGGTTTTTTTGTTTGCAAGCAGCAGATTACGCGCAGAAAAAAAGGATCTCAAGAAGAT
CCTTTGATCTTTTCTACGGGGTCTGACGCTCAGTGGAACGAAAACTCACGTTAAGGGATTTTGGTCATGC
ATTCTAGGTACTAAAACAATTCATCCAGTAAAATATAATATTTTATTTTCTCCCAATCAGGCTTGATCCC
CAGTAAGTCAAAAAATAGCTCGACATACTGTTCTTCCCCGATATCCTCCCTGATCGACCGGACGCAGAAG
GCAATGTCATACCACTTGTCCGCCCTGCCGCTTCTCCCAAGATCAATAAAGCCACTTACTTTGCCATCTT
TCACAAAGATGTTGCTGTCTCCCAGGTCGCCGTGGGAAAAGACAAGTTCCTCTTCGGGCTTTTCCGTCTT
TAAAAAATCATACAGCTCGCGCGGATCTTTAAATGGAGTGTCTTCTTCCCAGTTTTCGCAATCCACATCG
GCCAGATCGTTATTCAGTAAGTAATCCAATTCGGCTAAGCGGCTGTCTAAGCTATTCGTATAGGGACAAT
CCGATATGTCGATGGAGTGAAAGAGCCTGATGCACTCCGCATACAGCTCGATAATCTTTTCAGGGCTTTG
TTCATCTTCATACTCTTCCGAGCAAAGGACGCCATCGGCCTCACTCATGAGCAGATTGCTCCAGCCATCA
TGCCGTTCAAAGTGCAGGACCTTTGGAACAGGCAGCTTTCCTTCCAGCCATAGCATCATGTCCTTTTCCC
GTTCCACATCATAGGTGGTCCCTTTATACCGGCTGTCCGTCATTTTTAAATATAGGTTTTCATTTTCTCC
CACCAGCTTATATACCTTAGCAGGAGACATTCCTTCCGTATCTTTTACGCAGCGGTATTTTTCGATCAGT
TTTTTCAATTCCGGTGATATTCTCATTTTAGCCATTTATTATTTCCTTCCTCTTTTCTACAGTATTTAAA
GATACCCCAAGAAGCTAATTATAACAAGACGAACTCCAATTCACTGTTCCTTGCATTCTAAAACCTTAAA
TACCAGAAAACAGCTTTTTCAAAGTTGTTTTCAAAGTTGGCGTATAACATAGTATCGACGGAGCCGATTT
TGAAACCGCGGTGATCACAGGCAGCAACGCTCTGTCATCGTTACAATCAACATGCTACCCTCCGCGAGAT
CATCCGTGTTTCAAACCCGGCAGCTTAGTTGCCGTTCTTCCGAATAGCATCGGTAACATGAGCAAAGTCT
GCCGCCTTACAACGGCTCTCCCGCTGACGCCGTCCCGGACTGATGGGCTGCCTGTATCGAGTGGTGATTT
TGTGCCGAGCTGCCGGTCGGGGAGCTGTTGGCTGGCTGGTGGCAGGATATATTGTGGTGTAAACAAATTG
ACGCTTAGACAACTTAATAACACATTGCGGACGTTTTTAATGTACTGAATTAACGCCGAATTAATTCGGG
GGATCTGGATTTTAGTACTGGATTTTGGTTTTAGGAATTAGAAATTTTATTGATAGAAGTATTTTACAAA
TACAAATACATACTAAGGGTTTCTTATATGCTCAACACATGAGCGAAACCCTATAGGAACCCTAATTCCC
TTATCTGGGAACTACTCACACATTATTATGGAGAAACTCGAGCTTGTCGATCGACAGATCCCGGTCGGCA
TCTACTCTATTTCTTTGCCCTCGGACGAGTGCTGGGGCGTCGGTTTCCACTATCGGCGAGTACTTCTACA
CAGCCATCGGTCCAGACGGCCGCGCTTCTGCGGGCGATTTGTGTACGCCCGACAGTCCCGGCTCCGGATC
GGACGATTGCGTCGCATCGACCCTGCGCCCAAGCTGCATCATCGAAATTGCCGTCAACCAAGCTCTGATA
GAGTTGGTCAAGACCAATGCGGAGCATATACGCCCGGAGTCGTGGCGATCCTGCAAGCTCCGGATGCCTC
CGCTCGAAGTAGCGCGTCTGCTGCTCCATACAAGCCAACCACGGCCTCCAGAAGAAGATGTTGGCGACCT
CGTATTGGGAATCCCCGAACATCGCCTCGCTCCAGTCAATGACCGCTGTTATGCGGCCATTGTCCGTCAG
GACATTGTTGGAGCCGAAATCCGCGTGCACGAGGTGCCGGACTTCGGGGCAGTCCTCGGCCCAAAGCATC
AGCTCATCGAGAGCCTGCGCGACGGACGCACTGACGGTGTCGTCCATCACAGTTTGCCAGTGATACACAT
GGGGATCAGCAATCGCGCATATGAAATCACGCCATGTAGTGTATTGACCGATTCCTTGCGGTCCGAATGG
GCCGAACCCGCTCGTCTGGCTAAGATCGGCCGCAGCGATCGCATCCATAGCCTCCGCGACCGGTTGTAGA
ACAGCGGGCAGTTCGGTTTCAGGCAGGTCTTGCAACGTGACACCCTGTGAACGGCGGGAGATGCAATAGG
TCAGGCTCTCGCTAAACTCCCCAATGTCAAGCACTTCCGGAATCGGGAGCGCGGCCGATGCAAAGTGCCG
ATAAACATAACGATCTTTGTAGAAACCATCGGCGCAGCTATTTACCCGCAGGACATATCCACGCCCTCCT
ACATCGAAGCTGAAAGCACGAGATTCTTCGCCCTCCGAGAGCTGCATCAGGTCGGACACGCTGTCGAACT
TTTCGATCAGAAACTTCTCGACAGACGTCGCGGTGAGTTCAGGCTTTTTCATAAGCTTCTGCAAAAGAGA
ACCAGACAACAGGGTAAGTGCCTAGCAGTAAACAAACAGAACTCATCACAAGCAAACAGCAACATCATAT
TCATACCAACAGGTCATGTGTGTTCATCACATCATTAGTACTAAGCATGCCATCATCCAAGTATATCAAA
GTAAGGGCAAAGAGCATGCATGATCATCAGGTGCACAAAAGAATCATCAAATTGTAGCAGTACATATCTT
CATCTATCATGCATATCTATCCATAACAGGACGATGCATGTTGACCAGGTAAAAGCTACAGGATCCTATA
GGAACAGCAGCGTATATATCTTCACCAATCTTAGCATCTTAATCATGTGGCACATGCAGTTTCAATTTAA
GCACATGAGCTAGTTGATTATGAGGTACCAGAGAATCATCAAACTGATGTAGCAGCATATATCCTCATCT
ATCATGCAATCTAATCTAATCTAACTAAACAGGAAAGGTGTGCTATTCAGTTAAAAGCTACCGCATCATA
TACAAACGGCAGCATAAGAAAAAGCATAATCATCTTAATCATGCAACAAACGCAGATTCATAATAAGCCC
AAGAGCTAGCTTGTGATGATCTTATTCTACTCTGATCTACAGCAATCAGATAACGACCTAACCTTGCACA
TGGCAACAAAACAATCGATCGGACGAATCAGTTGTTTGTTCCTAGCTAGCACCATCGAACCAGATAATAG
ATGCACGTACAGATCCCGAAAACGAACCCAAAAACAGGGCAGACCTAGCTGAACCTAGGCAGCGACCCAG
CAGATCGTGAGAACGATCTCATCTACGAACAGCCTAGAAGCAACCCCACGATTCCCGGACAAACGACCTA
AAATCCCCACAAATCACATGAGCATGACAGGATAAACAGCGGAACCGATCAGATCTACACGAAAACCCCA
CCTCCCAGCCACCCACGATCAGGAAACACGCGGATCTAGCATGATTTCGTCAACGCCTCAGCCTAGTTCC
TAGCCACAGACCAAGCAGAACCACCAAACCACGCCGAGCGAGGAGATGGGGCAAGAGGACGGGGGAGACG
ATCGCCGTACCTTGAAGCGGGGGAAGGATCGCCGAGGGTCGCGAGGAGAGCAATTTGGATTTGGAACCCG
GGGGTTGTGCGCTCCGAACGATGAGACGATGTGAGATTGTGGGAAGAGGCGCGGAGGGCCCTGTATTTAT
GGGCTGCGACGGGGGGAGGAGAGGTGGGGAGGGTTGGGGAAGGAATCCCCCACCCGTGCCGTGACGGTTC
CGGGCCGTGTGAGAGGAGCCCGCTCGTCTCCGCCACGCAATTTCCGCGATCGGAGCGGAGCTTTCGAGAG
GCGGCTGGATGGTTGGTGGCCGTTAGATTTGTAGACGCCGTTAACGCCTCGCCTCCACCGGGAAGAGTTT
TGAGCAGCCGCTTATGACAATGGCTTAACGACGTTAGACGGAGCGTTAGTGGCAGGCCATGATAGAATAG
ACGTATTGCAATGGGATTATAATTAAATAAATAAGAATATAATAAGATATGGCAAGTCGGCACTCATGAC
ATGGTCTTCGAAATGATAGTGCTCACTTTCTTAGCCGAGAAAGTTGACGCGACTGATTTAGAAGTTAAGA
TATTATTTCTCTCTTCTTTTCTTTCCTCGTCATATAAGGATGAAATAAACTTTAGAGATTGCCGGTAGTG
ATTTTGGATTTCGGCGATCAGGCTTGGTTTGCCGGTTTCGGACGGTGTGCCTTAGGCCACCCGCAGTGTA
TCTTGTAATGTTCAACCGATAAGCAAGGGTGGGGCTCAAGCAAGTAGTAAACAACTATGTCAAATGTCAC
CATGGTTATGGTCTTGTTTAGTTGGCTTCTTGGCCGATTCATTAATGCAGCTGGCACGACAGGTTTCCCG
ACTGGAAAGCGGGCAGTGAGCGCAACGCAATTAATGTGAGTTAGCTCACTCATTAGGCACCCCAGGCTTT
ACACTTTATGCTTCCGGCTCGTATGTTGTGTGGAATTGTGAGCGGATAACAATTTCACACAGGAAACAGC
TATGACATGATTACGAATTCGAGCTCGGTACCCGGGGATCTGCAGGCGCGCCTGCAGTGCAGCGTGACCC
GGTCGTGCCCCTCTCTAGAGATAATGAGCATTGCATGTCTAAGTTATAAAAAATTACCACATATTTTTTT
TGTCACACTTGTTTGAAGTGCAGTTTATCTATCTTTATACATATATTTAAACTTTACTCTACGAATAATA
TAATCTATAGTACTACAATAATATCAGTGTTTTAGAGAATCATATAAATGAACAGTTAGACATGGTCTAA
AGGACAATTGAGTATTTTGACAACAGGACTCTACAGTTTTATCTTTTTAGTGTGCATGTGTTCTCCTTTT
TTTTTGCAAATAGCTTCACCTATATAATACTTCATCCATTTTATTAGTACATCCATTTAGGGTTTAGGGT
TAATGGTTTTTATAGACTAATTTTTTTAGTACATCTATTTTATTCTATTTTAGCCTCTAAATTAAGAAAA
CTAAAACTCTATTTTAGTTTTTTTATTTAATAATTTAGATATAAAATAGAATAAAATAAAGTGACTAAAA
ATTAAACAAATACCCTTTAAGAAATTAAAAAAACTAAGGAAACATTTTTCTTGTTTCGAGTAGATAATGC
CAGCCTGTTAAACGCCGTCGACGAGTCTAACGGACACCAACCAGCGAACCAGCAGCGTCGCGTCGGGCCA
AGCGAAGCAGACGGCACGGCATCTCTGTCGCTGCCTCTGGACCCCTCTCGAGAGTTCCGCTCCACCGTTG
GACTTGCTCCGCTGTCGGCATCCAGAAATTGCGTGGCGGAGCGGCAGACGTGAGCCGGCACGGCAGGCGG
CCTCCTCCTCCTCTCACGGCACCGGCAGCTACGGGGGATTCCTTTCCCACCGCTCCTTCGCTTTCCCTTC
CTCGCCCGCCGTAATAAATAGACACCCCCTCCACACCCTCTTTCCCCAACCTCGTGTTGTTCGGAGCGCA
CACACACACAACCAGATCTCCCCCAAATCCACCCGTCGGCACCTCCGCTTCAAGGTACGCCGCTCGTCCT
CCCCCCCCCCCTCTCTACCTTCTCTAGATCGGCGTTCCGGTCCATGGTTAGGGCCCGGTAGTTCTACTTC
TGTTCATGTTTGTGTTAGATCCGTGTTTGTGTTAGATCCGTGCTGCTAGCGTTCGTACACGGATGCGACC
TGTACGTCAGACACGTTCTGATTGCTAACTTGCCAGTGTTTCTCTTTGGGGAATCCTGGGATGGCTCTAG
CCGTTCCGCAGACGGGATCGATTTCATGATTTTTTTTGTTTCGTTGCATAGGGTTTGGTTTGCCCTTTTC
CTTTATTTCAATATATGCCGTGCACTTGTTTGTCGGGTCATCTTTTCATGCTTTTTTTTGTCTTGGTTGT
GATGATGTGGTCTGGTTGGGCGGTCGTTCTAGATCGGAGTAGAATTAATTCTGTTTCAAACTACCTGGTG
GATTTATTAATTTTGGATCTGTATGTGTGTGCCATACATATTCATAGTTACGAATTGAAGATGATGGATG
GAAATATCGATCTAGGATAGGTATACATGTTGATGCGGGTTTTACTGATGCATATACAGAGATGCTTTTT
GTTCGCTTGGTTGTGATGATGTGGTGTGGTTGGGCGGTCGTTCATTCGTTCTAGATCGGAGTAGAATACT
GTTTCAAACTACCTGGTGTATTTATTAATTTTGGAACTGTATGTGTGTGTCATACATCTTCATAGTTACG
AGTTTAAGATGGATGGAAATATCGATCTAGGATAGGTATACATGTTGATGTGGGTTTTACTGATGCATAT
ACATGATGGCATATGCAGCATCTATTCATATGCTCTAACCTTGAGTACCTATCTATTATAATAAACAAGT
ATGTTTTATAATTATTTTGATCTTGATATACTTGGATGATGGCATATGCAGCAGCTATATGTGGATTTTT
TTAGCCCTGCCTTCATACGCTATTTATTTGCTTGGTACTGTTTCTTTTGTCGATGCTCACCCTGTTGTTT
GGTGTTACTTCCTGCAGGGCGATCTATTCGAATGGACAAGAAGTACTCGATCGGCCTCGACATCGGGACG
AACTCAGTTGGCTGGGCCGTGATCACCGACGAGTACAAGGTGCCCTCTAAGAAGTTCAAGGTCCTGGGGA
ACACCGACCGCCATTCCATCAAGAAGAACCTCATCGGCGCTCTCCTGTTCGACAGCGGGGAGACCGCTGA
GGCTACGAGGCTCAAGAGAACCGCTAGGCGCCGGTACACGAGAAGGAAGAACAGGATCTGCTACCTCCAA
GAGATTTTCTCCAACGAGATGGCCAAGGTTGACGATTCATTCTTCCACCGCCTGGAGGAGTCTTTCCTCG
TGGAGGAGGATAAGAAGCACGAGCGGCATCCCATCTTCGGCAACATCGTGGACGAGGTTGCCTACCACGA
GAAGTACCCTACGATCTACCATCTGCGGAAGAAGCTCGTGGACTCCACCGATAAGGCGGACCTCAGACTG
ATCTACCTCGCTCTGGCCCACATGATCAAGTTCCGCGGCCATTTCCTGATCGAGGGGGATCTCAACCCAG
ACAACAGCGATGTTGACAAGCTGTTCATCCAACTCGTGCAGACCTACAACCAACTCTTCGAGGAGAACCC
GATCAACGCCTCTGGCGTGGACGCGAAGGCTATCCTGTCCGCGAGGCTCTCGAAGTCCAGGAGGCTGGAG
AACCTGATCGCTCAGCTCCCAGGCGAGAAGAAGAACGGCCTGTTCGGGAACCTCATCGCTCTCAGCCTGG
GGCTCACCCCGAACTTCAAGTCGAACTTCGATCTCGCTGAGGACGCCAAGCTGCAACTCTCCAAGGACAC
CTACGACGATGACCTCGATAACCTCCTGGCCCAGATCGGCGATCAATACGCGGACCTGTTCCTCGCTGCC
AAGAACCTGTCGGACGCCATCCTCCTGTCAGATATCCTCCGCGTGAACACCGAGATCACGAAGGCTCCAC
TCTCTGCCTCCATGATCAAGCGCTACGACGAGCACCATCAGGATCTGACCCTCCTGAAGGCGCTGGTCCG
CCAACAGCTCCCGGAGAAGTACAAGGAGATTTTCTTCGATCAGTCGAAGAACGGCTACGCTGGGTACATC
GACGGCGGGGCCTCACAAGAGGAGTTCTACAAGTTCATCAAGCCAATCCTGGAGAAGATGGACGGCACGG
AGGAGCTCCTGGTGAAGCTCAACAGGGAGGACCTCCTGCGGAAGCAGAGAACCTTCGATAACGGCAGCAT
CCCCCACCAAATCCATCTCGGGGAGCTGCACGCCATCCTGAGAAGGCAAGAGGACTTCTACCCTTTCCTC
AAGGATAACCGGGAGAAGATCGAGAAGATCCTGACCTTCAGAATCCCATACTACGTCGGCCCTCTCGCGC
GGGGGAACTCAAGATTCGCTTGGATGACCCGCAAGTCTGAGGAGACCATCACGCCGTGGAACTTCGAGGA
GGTGGTGGACAAGGGCGCTAGCGCTCAGTCGTTCATCGAGAGGATGACCAACTTCGACAAGAACCTGCCC
AACGAGAAGGTGCTCCCTAAGCACTCGCTCCTGTACGAGTACTTCACCGTCTACAACGAGCTCACGAAGG
TGAAGTACGTCACCGAGGGCATGCGCAAGCCAGCGTTCCTGTCCGGGGAGCAGAAGAAGGCTATCGTGGA
CCTCCTGTTCAAGACCAACCGGAAGGTCACGGTTAAGCAACTCAAGGAGGACTACTTCAAGAAGATCGAG
TGCTTCGATTCGGTCGAGATCAGCGGCGTTGAGGACCGCTTCAACGCCAGCCTCGGGACCTACCACGATC
TCCTGAAGATCATCAAGGATAAGGACTTCCTGGACAACGAGGAGAACGAGGATATCCTGGAGGACATCGT
GCTGACCCTCACGCTGTTCGAGGACAGGGAGATGATCGAGGAGCGCCTGAAGACGTACGCCCATCTCTTC
GATGACAAGGTCATGAAGCAACTCAAGCGCCGGAGATACACCGGCTGGGGGAGGCTGTCCCGCAAGCTCA
TCAACGGCATCCGGGACAAGCAGTCCGGGAAGACCATCCTCGACTTCCTGAAGAGCGATGGCTTCGCCAA
CAGGAACTTCATGCAACTGATCCACGATGACAGCCTCACCTTCAAGGAGGATATCCAAAAGGCTCAAGTG
AGCGGCCAGGGGGACTCGCTGCACGAGCATATCGCGAACCTCGCTGGCTCCCCCGCGATCAAGAAGGGCA
TCCTCCAGACCGTGAAGGTTGTGGACGAGCTCGTGAAGGTCATGGGCCGGCACAAGCCTGAGAACATCGT
CATCGAGATGGCCAGAGAGAACCAAACCACGCAGAAGGGGCAAAAGAACTCTAGGGAGCGCATGAAGCGC
ATCGAGGAGGGCATCAAGGAGCTGGGGTCCCAAATCCTCAAGGAGCACCCAGTGGAGAACACCCAACTGC
AGAACGAGAAGCTCTACCTGTACTACCTCCAGAACGGCAGGGATATGTACGTGGACCAAGAGCTGGATAT
CAACCGCCTCAGCGATTACGACGTCGATCATATCGTTCCCCAGTCTTTCCTGAAGGATGACTCCATCGAC
AACAAGGTCCTCACCAGGTCGGACAAGAACCGCGGCAAGTCAGATAACGTTCCATCTGAGGAGGTCGTTA
AGAAGATGAAGAACTACTGGAGGCAGCTCCTGAACGCCAAGCTGATCACGCAAAGGAAGTTCGACAACCT
CACCAAGGCTGAGAGAGGCGGGCTCTCAGAGCTGGACAAGGCCGGCTTCATCAAGCGGCAGCTGGTCGAG
ACCAGACAAATCACGAAGCACGTTGCGCAAATCCTCGACTCTCGGATGAACACGAAGTACGATGAGAACG
ACAAGCTGATCAGGGAGGTTAAGGTGATCACCCTGAAGTCTAAGCTCGTCTCCGACTTCAGGAAGGATTT
CCAGTTCTACAAGGTTCGCGAGATCAACAACTACCACCATGCCCATGACGCTTACCTCAACGCTGTGGTC
GGCACCGCTCTGATCAAGAAGTACCCAAAGCTGGAGTCCGAGTTCGTGTACGGGGACTACAAGGTTTACG
ATGTGCGCAAGATGATCGCCAAGTCGGAGCAAGAGATCGGCAAGGCTACCGCCAAGTACTTCTTCTACTC
AAACATCATGAACTTCTTCAAGACCGAGATCACGCTGGCCAACGGCGAGATCCGGAAGAGACCGCTCATC
GAGACCAACGGCGAGACGGGGGAGATCGTGTGGGACAAGGGCAGGGATTTCGCGACCGTCCGCAAGGTTC
TCTCCATGCCCCAGGTGAACATCGTCAAGAAGACCGAGGTCCAAACGGGCGGGTTCTCAAAGGAGTCTAT
CCTGCCTAAGCGGAACAGCGACAAGCTCATCGCCAGAAAGAAGGACTGGGACCCAAAGAAGTACGGCGGG
TTCGACAGCCCTACCGTGGCCTACTCGGTCCTGGTTGTGGCGAAGGTTGAGAAGGGCAAGTCCAAGAAGC
TCAAGAGCGTGAAGGAGCTCCTGGGGATCACCATCATGGAGAGGTCCAGCTTCGAGAAGAACCCAATCGA
CTTCCTGGAGGCCAAGGGCTACAAGGAGGTGAAGAAGGACCTGATCATCAAGCTCCCGAAGTACTCTCTC
TTCGAGCTGGAGAACGGCAGGAAGAGAATGCTGGCTTCCGCTGGCGAGCTCCAGAAGGGGAACGAGCTCG
CGCTGCCAAGCAAGTACGTGAACTTCCTCTACCTGGCTTCCCACTACGAGAAGCTCAAGGGCAGCCCGGA
GGACAACGAGCAAAAGCAGCTGTTCGTCGAGCAGCACAAGCATTACCTCGACGAGATCATCGAGCAAATC
TCCGAGTTCAGCAAGCGCGTGATCCTCGCCGACGCGAACCTGGATAAGGTCCTCTCCGCCTACAACAAGC
ACCGGGACAAGCCCATCAGAGAGCAAGCGGAGAACATCATCCATCTCTTCACCCTGACGAACCTCGGCGC
TCCTGCTGCTTTCAAGTACTTCGACACCACGATCGATCGGAAGAGATACACCTCCACGAAGGAGGTCCTG
GACGCGACCCTCATCCACCAGTCGATCACCGGCCTGTACGAGACGAGGATCGACCTCTCACAACTCGGCG
GGGATAAGAGACCCGCAGCAACCAAGAAGGCAGGGCAAGCAAAGAAGAAGAAGTGACTCGAGATATGAAG
ATGAAGATGAAATATTTGGTGTGTCAAATAAAAAGCTTGTGTGCTTAAGTTTGTGTTTTTTTCTTGGCTT
GTTGTGTTATGAATTTGTGGCTTTTTCTAATATTAAATGAATGTAAGATCACATTATAATGAATAAACAA
ATGTTTCTATAATCCATTGTGAATGTTTTGTTGGATCTCTTCTGCAGCATATAACTACTGTATGTGCTAT
GGTATGGACTATGGAATATGATTAAAGATAAGGAGCTCCGGTGACGGACTGGCACTGGCCGTCGTTTTAC
AACGTCGTGACTGGGAAAACCCTGGCGTTACCCAACTTAATCGCCTTGCAGCACATCCCCCTTTCGCCAG
CTGGCGTAATAGCGAAGAGGCCCGCACCGATCGCCCTTCCCAACAGTTGCGCAGCCTGAATGGCGAATGC
TAGAGCAGCTTGAGCTTGGATCAGATTGTCGTTTCCCGCCTTCAGTTTAAACTATCAGTGTTTGACAGGA
TATATTGGCGGGTAAACCTAAGAGAAAAGAGCGTTTATTAGAATAATCGGATATTTAAAAGGGCGTGAAA
AGGTTTATCCGTTCGTCCATTTGTATGTGCATGCCAACCACAGGGTTCCCCTCGGGATCAAAGTACTTTG
ATCCAACCCCTCCGCTGCTATAGTGCAGTCGGCTTCTGACGTTCAGTGCAGCCGTCTTCTGAAAACGACA
TGTCGCACAAGTCCTAAGTTACGCGACAGGCTGCCGCCCTGCCCTTTTCCTGGCGTTTTCTTGTCGCGTG
TTTTAGTCGCATAAAGTAGAATACTTGCGACTAGAACCGGAGACATTACGCCATGAACAAGAGCGCCGCC
GCTGGCCTGCTGGGCTATGCCCGCGTCAGCACCGACGACCAGGACTTGACCAACCAACGGGCCGAACTGC
ACGCGGCCGGCTGCACCAAGCTGTTTTCCGAGAAGATCACCGGCACCAGGCGCGACCGCCCGGAGCTGGC
CAGGATGCTTGACCACCTACGCCCTGGCGACGTTGTGACAGTGACCAGGCTAGACCGCCTGGCCCGCAGC
ACCCGCGACCTACTGGACATTGCCGAGCGCATCCAGGAGGCCGGCGCGGGCCTGCGTAGCCTGGCAGAGC
CGTGGGCCGACACCACCACGCCGGCCGGCCGCATGGTGTTGACCGTGTTCGCCGGCATTGCCGAGTTCGA
GCGTTCCCTAATCATCGACCGCACCCGGAGCGGGCGCGAGGCCGCCAAGGCCCGAGGCGTGAAGTTTGGC
CCCCGCCCTACCCTCACCCCGGCACAGATCGCGCACGCCCGCGAGCTGATCGACCAGGAAGGCCGCACCG
TGAAAGAGGCGGCTGCACTGCTTGGCGTGCATCGCTCGACCCTGTACCGCGCACTTGAGCGCAGCGAGGA
AGTGACGCCCACCGAGGCCAGGCGGCGCGGTGCCTTCCGTGAGGACGCATTGACCGAGGCCGACGCCCTG
GCGGCCGCCGAGAATGAACGCCAAGAGGAACAAGCATGAAACCGCACCAGGACGGCCAGGACGAACCGTT
TTTCATTACCGAAGAGATCGAGGCGGAGATGATCGCGGCCGGGTACGTGTTCGAGCCGCCCGCGCACGGC
TCAACCGTGCGGCTGCATGAAATCCTGGCCGGTTTGTCTGATGCCAAGCTGGCGGCCTGGCCGGCCAGCT
TGGCCGCTGAAGAAACCGAGCGCCGCCGTCTAAAAAGGTGATGTGTATTTGAGTAAAACAGCTTGCGTCA
TGCGGTCGCTGCGTATATGATGCGATGAGTAAATAAACAAATACGCAAGGGGAACGCATGAAGGTTATCG
CTGTACTTAACCAGAAAGGCGGGTCAGGCAAGACGACCATCGCAACCCATCTAGCCCGCGCCCTGCAACT
CGCCGGGGCCGATGTTCTGTTAGTCGATTCCGATCCCCAGGGCAGTGCCCGCGATTGGGCGGCCGTGCGG
GAAGATCAACCGCTAACCGTTGTCGGCATCGACCGCCCGACGATTGACCGCGACGTGAAGGCCATCGGCC
GGCGCGACTTCGTAGTGATCGACGGAGCGCCCCAGGCGGCGGACTTGGCTGTGTCCGCGATCAAGGCAGC
CGACTTCGTGCTGATTCCGGTGCAGCCAAGCCCTTACGACATATGGGCCACCGCCGACCTGGTGGAGCTG
GTTAAGCAGCGCATTGAGGTCACGGATGGAAGGCTACAAGCGGCCTTTGTCGTGTCGCGGGCGATCAAAG
GCACGCGCATCGGCGGTGAGGTTGCCGAGGCGCTGGCCGGGTACGAGCTGCCCATTCTTGAGTCCCGTAT
CACGCAGCGCGTGAGCTACCCAGGCACTGCCGCCGCCGGCACAACCGTTCTTGAATCAGAACCCGAGGGC
GACGCTGCCCGCGAGGTCCAGGCGCTGGCCGCTGAAATTAAATCAAAACTCATTTGAGTTAATGAGGTAA
AGAGAAAATGAGCAAAAGCACAAACACGCTAAGTGCCGGCCGTCCGAGCGCACGCAGCAGCAAGGCTGCA
ACGTTGGCCAGCCTGGCAGACACGCCAGCCATGAAGCGGGTCAACTTTCAGTTGCCGGCGGAGGATCACA
CCAAGCTGAAGATGTACGCGGTACGCCAAGGCAAGACCATTACCGAGCTGCTATCTGAATACATCGCGCA
GCTACCAGAGTAAATGAGCAAATGAATAAATGAGTAGATGAATTTTAGCGGCTAAAGGAGGCGGCATGGA
AAATCAAGAACAACCAGGCACCGACGCCGTGGAATGCCCCATGTGTGGAGGAACGGGCGGTTGGCCAGGC
GTAAGCGGCTGGGTTGCCTGCCGGCCCTGCAATGGCACTGGAACCCCCAAGCCCGAGGAATCGGCGTGAG
CGGTCGCAAACCATCCGGCCCGGTACAAATCGGCGCGGCGCTGGGTGATGACCTGGTGGAGAAGTTGAAG
GCCGCGCAGGCCGCCCAGCGGCAACGCATCGAGGCAGAAGCACGCCCCGGTGAATCGTGGCAAGCGGCCG
CTGATCGAATCCGCAAAGAATCCCGGCAACCGCCGGCAGCCGGTGCGCCGTCGATTAGGAAGCCGCCCAA
GGGCGACGAGCAACCAGATTTTTTCGTTCCGATGCTCTATGACGTGGGCACCCGCGATAGTCGCAGCATC
ATGGACGTGGCCGTTTTCCGTCTGTCGAAGCGTGACCGACGAGCTGGCGAGGTGATCCGCTACGAGCTTC
CAGACGGGCACGTAGAGGTTTCCGCAGGGCCGGCCGGCATGGCCAGTGTGTGGGATTACGACCTGGTACT
GATGGCGGTTTCCCATCTAACCGAATCCATGAACCGATACCGGGAAGGGAAGGGAGACAAGCCCGGCCGC
GTGTTCCGTCCACACGTTGCGGACGTACTCAAGTTCTGCCGGCGAGCCGATGGCGGAAAGCAGAAAGACG
ACCTGGTAGAAACCTGCATTCGGTTAAACACCACGCACGTTGCCATGCAGCGTACGAAGAAGGCCAAGAA
CGGCCGCCTGGTGACGGTATCCGAGGGTGAAGCCTTGATTAGCCGCTACAAGATCGTAAAGAGCGAAACC
GGGCGGCCGGAGTACATCGAGATCGAGCTAGCTGATTGGATGTACCGCGAGATCACAGAAGGCAAGAACC
CGGACGTGCTGACGGTTCACCCCGATTACTTTTTGATCGATCCCGGCATCGGCCGTTTTCTCTACCGCCT
GGCACGCCGCGCCGCAGGCAAGGCAGAAGCCAGATGGTTGTTCAAGACGATCTACGAACGCAGTGGCAGC
GCCGGAGAGTTCAAGAAGTTCTGTTTCACCGTGCGCAAGCTGATCGGGTCAAATGACCTGCCGGAGTACG
ATTTGAAGGAGGAGGCGGGGCAGGCTGGCCCGATCCTAGTCATGCGCTACCGCAACCTGATCGAGGGCGA
AGCATCCGCCGGTTCCTAATGTACGGAGCAGATGCTAGGGCAAATTGCCCTAGCAGGGGAAAAAGGTCGA
AAAGGCCTCTTTCCTGTGGATAGCACGTACATTGGGAACCCAAAGCCGTACATTGGGAACCGGAACCCGT
ACATTGGGAACCCAAAGCCGTACATTGGGAACCGGTCACACATGTAAGTGACTGATATAAAAGAGAAAAA
AGGCGATTTTTCCGCCTAAAACTCTTTAAAACTTATTAAAACTCTTAAAACCCGCCTGGCCTGTGCATAA
CTGTCTGGCCAGCGCACAGCCCAAGAGCTGCAAAAAGCGCCTACCCTTCGGTCGCTGCGCTCCCTACGCC
CCGCCGCTTCGCGTCGGCCTATCGCGGCCGCTGGCCGCTCAAAAATGGCTGGCCTACGGCCAGGCAATCT
ACCAGGGCGCGGACAAGCCGCGCCGTCGCCACTCGACCGCCGGCGCCCACATCAAGGCACCCTGCCTCGC
GCGTTTCGGTGATGACGGTGAAAACCTCTGACACATGCAGCTCCCGGAAACGGTCACAGCTTGTCTGTAA
GCGGATGCCGGGAGCAGACAAGCCCGTCAGGGCGCGTCAGCGGGTGTTGGCGGGTGTCGGGGCGCAGCCA
TGACCCAGTCACGTAGCGATAGCGGAGTGTATACTGGCTTAACTATGCGGCATCAGAGCAGATTGTACTG
AGAGTGCACCATATGCGGTGTGAAATACCGCACAGATGCGTAAGGAGAAAATACCGCATCAGGCCCTCTT
CCGCTTCCTCGCTCACTGACTCGCTGCGCTCGGTCGTTCGGCTGCGGCGAGCGGTATCAGCTCACTCAAA
GGCGGTAATACGGTTATCCACAGAATCAGGGGATAACGCAGGAAAGAACATGTGAGCAAAAGGCCAGCAA
AAGGCCAGGAACCGTAAAAAGGCCGCGTTGCTGGCGTTTTTCCATAGGCTCCGCCCCCCTGACGAGCATC
ACAAAAATCGACGCTCAAGTCAGAGGTGGCGAAACCCGACAGGACTATAAAGATACCAGGCGTTTCCCCC
TGGAAGCTCCCTCGTGCGCTCTCCTGTTCCGACCCTGCCGCTTACCGGATACCTGTCCGCCTTTCTCCCT
TCGGGAAGCGTGGCGCTTTCTCATAGCTCACGCTGTAGGTATCTCAGTTCGGTGTAGGTCGTTCGCTCCA
AGCTGGGCTGTGTGCACGAACCCCCCGTTCAGCCCGACCGCTGCGCCTTATCCGGTAACTATCGTCTTGA
GTCCAACCCGGTAAGACACGACTTATCGCCACTGGCAGCAGCCACTGGTAACAGGATTAGCAGAGCGAGG
TAT
